>Addgene plasmid #247496 | pcDNA3.1(+) Cyclone-Cre C-DYK | addgene full sequence | sequence record 493024 | Addgene NGS Result
CACTTAGCCTGGGGGTAACTAAACTGGTCGAGCGATGGATTTCCGTCTCTGGTGTAGCTGATGATCCGAA
TAACTACCTGTTTTGCCGGGTCAGAAAAAATGGTGTTGCCGCGCCATCTGCCACCAGCCAGCTATCAACT
CGCGCCCTGGAAGGGATTTTTGAAGCAACTCATCGATTGATTTACGGCGCTAAGGATGACTCTGGTCAGA
GATACCTGGCCTGGTCTGGACACAGTGCCCGTGTCGGAGCCGCGCGAGATATGGTAAGTAATCACTCAGC
ATCTTTTCCTGACAATTTTTTTGTAGTTATGTGACTTTGTTTTGTTGATCATATTTTGTTGAATAAAATA
AGTAAAATGTCTTGTGAAACAAAATGCTTTTTAACATCCATATAAAGCTATCTATATATAGCTATCTATG
TCTATATAGCTATTTTTTTTAACTTCCTTTATTTTCCTTACAGGGTTTCAGACAAAATCAAAAAGAAGGA
AGGTGCTCACAGCCAAGCAATTAAGGAGTAAGTGTAATAACCGAAGTAGTTTATGGGCTACCGAAATACA
CTTACGCCAGCATTATGAAAGTGAATCTTACTTTTGTAAAACTTTATGGTTTGTGGAAAACAAATGTTTT
TGAACATTTAAAAAGTTCAGATGTTAAAAAGTTGAAAGGTTAATGTAAAACAATCAATATTAAAGAATTT
TGATGCCAAAACTATTAGATAAAAGGTTAATCTACATCCCTACTAGAATTCTCATACTTAACTGGTTGGT
TATGTGGAAGAAACATACTTTCACAATAAAGAGCTTTAGGATATGATGCCATTTTATATCACTAGTAGGC
AGACCAGCAGACTTTTTTTTATTGTGATATGGGATAACCTAGGCATACTGCACTGTACACTCTGACATAT
GAAGTGCTCTAGTCAAGTTTAACTGGTGTCCACAGAGGACATGGTTTAACTGGAATTCGTCAAGCCTCTG
GTTCTAATTTCTCATTTGCAGGCCCGCGCTGGAGTTTCAATACCGGAGATCATGCAAGCTGGTGGCTGGA
CCAATGTAAATATTGTCATGAACTATATCCGTAACCTGGATAGTGAAACAGGGGCAATGGTGCGCCTGCT
GGAAGATGGCGACCTCGCCGCGGACTACAAAGACCATGACGGTGATTATAAAGATCATGACATCGATTAC
AAGGATGACGATGACAAGTAACGGCCGCTCGAGTCTAGAGGGCCCGTTTAAACCCGCTGATCAGCCTCGA
CTGTGCCTTCTAGTTGCCAGCCATCTGTTGTTTGCCCCTCCCCCGTGCCTTCCTTGACCCTGGAAGGTGC
CACTCCCACTGTCCTTTCCTAATAAAATGAGGAAATTGCATCGCATTGTCTGAGTAGGTGTCATTCTATT
CTGGGGGGTGGGGTGGGGCAGGACAGCAAGGGGGAGGATTGGGAAGACAATAGCAGGCATGCTGGGGATG
CGGTGGGCTCTATGGCTTCTGAGGCGGAAAGAACCAGCTGGGGCTCTAGGGGGTATCCCC
[124 nt withheld, positions 1531-1654]
C
[91 nt withheld, positions 1656-1746]
A
[49 nt withheld, positions 1748-1796]
CCTTTGACGTTGGAGTCCACGTTCTTT
[37 nt withheld, positions 1824-1860]
ACCCTATCTCGGTCTATTCTTTTGATTTATAAGGGATTTTGCCGATTTCGGCCTATTGGTTAAAAAATGA
GCTGATTTAACAAAAATTTAACGCGAATTAATTCTGTGGAATGTGTGTCAGTTAGGGTGTGGAAAGTCCC
CAGGCTCCCCAGCAGGCAGAAGTATGCAAAGCATGCATCTCAATTAGTCAGCAACCAGGTGTGGAAAGTC
CCCAGGCTCCCCAGCAGGCAGAAGTATGCAAAGCATGCATCTCAATTAGTCAGCAACCATAGTCCCGCCC
CTAACTCCGCCCATCCCGCCCCTAACTCCGCCCAGTTCCGCCCATTCTCCGCCCCATGGCTGACTAATTT
TTTTTATTTATGCAGAGGCCGAGGCCGCCTCTGCCTCTGAGCTATTCCAGAAGTAGTGAGGAGGCTTTTT
TGGAGGCCTAGGCTTTTGCAAAAAGCTCCCGGGAGCTTGTATATCCATTTTCGGATCTGATCAAGAGACA
GGATGAGGATCGTTTCGCATGATTGAACAAGATGGATTGCACGCAGGTTCTCCGGCCGCTTGGGTGGAGA
GGCTATTCGGCTATGACTGGGCACAACAGACAATCGGCTGCTCTGATGCCGCCGTGTTCCGGCTGTCAGC
GCAGGGGCGCCCGGTTCTTTTTGTCAAGACCGACCTGTCCGGTGCCCTGAATGAACTGCAGGACGAGGCA
GCGCGGCTATCGTGGCTGGCCACGACGGGCGTTCCTTGCGCAGCTGTGCTCGACGTTGTCACTGAAGCGG
GAAGGGACTGGCTGCTATTGGGCGAAGTGCCGGGGCAGGATCTCCTGTCATCTCACCTTGCTCCTGCCGA
GAAAGTATCCATCATGGCTGATGCAATGCGGCGGCTGCATACGCTTGATCCGGCTACCTGCCCATTCGAC
CACCAAGCGAAACATCGCATCGAGCGAGCACGTACTCGGATGGAAGCCGGTCTTGTCGATCAGGATGATC
TGGACGAAGAGCATCAGGGGCTCGCGCCAGCCGAACTGTTCGCCAGGCTCAAGGCGCGCATGCCCGACGG
CGAGGATCTCGTCGTGACCCATGGCGATGCCTGCTTGCCGAATATCATGGTGGAAAATGGCCGCTTTTCT
GGATTCATCGACTGTGGCCGGCTGGGTGTGGCGGACCGCTATCAGGACATAGCGTTGGCTACCCGTGATA
TTGCTGAAGAGCTTGGCGGCGAATGGGCTGACCGCTTCCTCGTGCTTTACGGTATCGCCGCTCCCGATTC
GCAGCGCATCGCCTTCTATCGCCTTCTTGACGAGTTCTTCTGAGCGGGACTCTGGGGTTCGAAATGACCG
ACCAAGCGACGCCCAACCTGCCATCACGAGATTTCGATTCCACCGCCGCCTTCTATGAAAGGTTGGGCTT
CGGAATCGTTTTCCGGGACGCCGGCTGGATGATCCTCCAGCGCGGGGATCTCATGCTGGAGTTCTTCGCC
CACCCCAACTTGTTTATTGCAGCTTATAATGGTTACAAATAAAGCAATAGCATCACAAATTTCACAAATA
AAGCATTTTTTTCACTGCATTCTAGTTGTGGTTTGTCCAAACTCATCAATGTATCTTATCATGTCTGTAT
ACCGTCGACCTCTAGCTAGAGCTTGGCGTAATCATGGTCATAGCTGTTTCCTGTGTGAAATTGTTATCCG
CTCACAATTCCACACAACATACGAGCCGGAAGCATAAAGTGTAAAGCCTGGGGTGCCTAATGAGTGAGCT
AACTCACATTAATTGCGTTGCGCTCACTGCCCGCTTTCCAGTCGGGAAACCTGTCGTGCCAGCTGCATTA
ATGAATCGGCCAACGCGCGGGGAGAGGCGGTTTGCGTATTGGGCGCTCTTCCGCTTCCTCGCTCACTGAC
TCGCTGCGCTCGGTCGTTCGGCTGCGGCGAGCGGTATCAGCTCACTCAAAGGCGGTAATACGGTTATCCA
CAGAATCAGGGGATAACGCAGGAAAGAACATGTGAGCAAAAGGCCAGCAAAAGGCCAGGAACCGTAAAAA
GGCCGCGTTGCTGGCGTTTTTCCATAGGCTCCGCCCCCCTGACGAGCATCACAAAAATCGACGCTCAAGT
CAGAGGTGGCGAAACCCGACAGGACTATAAAGATACCAGGCGTTTCCCCCTGGAAGCTCCCTCGTGCGCT
CTCCTGTTCCGACCCTGCCGCTTACCGGATACCTGTCCGCCTTTCTCCCTTCGGGAAGCGTGGCGCTTTC
TCATAGCTCACGCTGTAGGTATCTCAGTTCGGTGTAGGTCGTTCGCTCCAAGCTGGGCTGTGTGCACGAA
CCCCCCGTTCAGCCCGACCGCTGCGCCTTATCCGGTAACTATCGTCTTGAGTCCAACCCGGTAAGACACG
ACTTATCGCCACTGGCAGCAGCCACTGGTAACAGGATTAGCAGAGCGAGGTATGTAGGCGGTGCTACAGA
GTTCTTGAAGTGGTGGCCTAACTACGGCTACACTAGAAGAACAGTATTTGGTATCTGCGCTCTGCTGAAG
CCAGTTACCTTCGGAAAAAGAGTTGGTAGCTCTTGATCCGGCAAACAAACCACCGCTGGTAGCGGTGGTT
TTTTTGTTTGCAAGCAGCAGATTACGCGCAGAAAAAAAGGATCTCAAGAAGATCCTTTGATCTTTTCTAC
GGGGTCTGACGCTCAGTGGAACGAAAACTCACGTTAAGGGATTTTGGTCATGAGATTATCAAAAAGGATC
TTCACCTAGATCCTTTTAAATTAAAAATGAAGTTTTAAATCAATCTAAAGTATATATGAGTAAACTTGGT
CTGACAGTTACCAATGCTTAATCAGTGAGGCACCTATCTCAGCGATCTGTCTATTTCGTTCATCCATAGT
TGCCTGACTCCCCGTCGTGTAGATAACTACGATACGGGAGGGCTTACCATCTGGCCCCAGTGCTGCAATG
ATACCGCGAGACCCACGCTCACCGGCTCCAGATTTATCAGCAATAAACCAGCCAGCCGGAAGGGCCGAGC
GCAGAAGTGGTCCTGCAACTTTATCCGCCTCCATCCAGTCTATTAATTGTTGCCGGGAAGCTAGAGTAAG
TAGTTCGCCAGTTAATAGTTTGCGCAACGTTGTTGCCATTGCTACAGGCATCGTGGTGTCACGCTCGTCG
TTTGGTATGGCTTCATTCAGCTCCGGTTCCCAACGATCAAGGCGAGTTACATGATCCCCCATGTTGTGCA
AAAAAGCGGTTAGCTCCTTCGGTCCTCCGATCGTTGTCAGAAGTAAGTTGGCCGCAGTGTTATCACTCAT
GGTTATGGCAGCACTGCATAATTCTCTTACTGTCATGCCATCCGTAAGATGCTTTTCTGTGACTGGTGAG
TACTCAACCAAGTCATTCTGAGAATAGTGTATGCGGCGACCGAGTTGCTCTTGCCCGGCGTCAATACGGG
ATAATACCGCGCCACATAGCAGAACTTTAAAAGTGCTCATCATTGGAAAACGTTCTTCGGGGCGAAAACT
CTCAAGGATCTTACCGCTGTTGAGATCCAGTTCGATGTAACCCACTCGTGCACCCAACTGATCTTCAGCA
TCTTTTACTTTCACCAGCGTTTCTGGGTGAGCAAAAACAGGAAGGCAAAATGCCGCAAAAAAGGGAATAA
GGGCGACACGGAAATGTTGAATACTCATACTCTTCCTTTTTCAATATTATTGAAGCATTTATCAGGGTTA
TTGTCTCATGAGCGGATACATATTTGAATGTATTTAGAAAAATAAACAAATAGGGGTTCCGCGCACATTT
CCCCGAAAAGTGCCACCTGACGTCGACGGATCGGGAGATCTCCCGATCCCCTATGGTGCACTCTCAGTAC
AATCTGCTCTGATGCCGCATAGTTAAGCCAGTATCTGCTCCCTGCTTGTGTGTTGGAGGTCGCTGAGTAG
TGCGCGAGCAAAATTTAAGCTACAACAAGGCAAGGCTTGACCGACAATTGCATGAAGAATCTGCTTAGGG
TTAGGCGTTTTGCGCTGCTTCGCGATGTACGGGCCAGATATACGCGTTGACATTGATTATTGACTAGTTA
TTAATAGTAATCAATTACGGGGTCATTAGTTCATAGCCCATATATGGAGTTCCGCGTTACATAACTTACG
GTAAATGGCCCGCCTGGCTGACCGCCCAACGACCCCCGCCCATTGACGTCAATAATGACGTATGTTCCCA
TAGTAACGCCAATAGGGACTTTCCATTGACGTCAATGGGTGGAGTATTTACGGTAAACTGCCCACTTGGC
AGTACATCAAGTGTATCATATGCCAAGTACGCCCCCTATTGACGTCAATGACGGTAAATGGCCCGCCTGG
CATTATGCCCAGTACATGACCTTATGGGACTTTCCTACTTGGCAGTACATCTACGTATTAGTCATCGCTA
TTACCATGGTGATGCGGTTTTGGCAGTACATCAATGGGCGTGGATAGCGGTTTGACTCACGGGGATTTCC
AAGTCTCCACCCCATTGACGTCAATGGGAGTTTGTTTTGGCACCAAAATCAACGGGACTTTCCAAAATGT
CGTAACAACTCCGCCCCATTGACGCAAATGGGCGGTAGGCGTGTACGGTGGGAGGTCTATATAAGCAGAG
CTCTCTGGCTAACTAGAGAACCCACTGCTTACTGGCTTATCGAAATTAATACGACTCACTATAGGGAGAC
CCAAGCTGGCTAGCGTTTAAACTTAAGCTTGGTACCGAGCTGCCACCATGGCGAGCAATTTACTGACCGT
ACACCAAAATTTGCCTGCATTACCGGTCGATGCAACGAGTGATGAGGTTCGCAAGAACCTGATGGACATG
TTCAGGGATCGCCAGGCGTTTTCTGAGCATACCTGGAAAATGCTTCTGTCCGTTTGCCGGTCGTGGGCGG
CATGGTGCAAGTTGAATAACCGGAAATGGTTTCCCGCAGAACCTGAAGATGTTCGCGATTATCTTCTATA
TCTTCAGGCGCGCGGTCTGGCAGTAAAAACTATCCAGCAACATTTGGGCCAGCTAAACATGCTTCATCGT
CGGTCCGGGCTGCCACGACCAAGTGACAGCAATGCTGTTTCACTGGTTATGCGGCGGATCCGAAAAGAAA
ACGTTGATGCCGGTGAACGTGCAAAACAGGCTCTAGCGTTCGAACGCACTGATTTCGACCAGGTTCGTTC
ACTCATGGAAAATAGCGATCGCTGCCAGGATATACGTAATCTGGCATTTCTGGGGATTGCTTATAACACC
CTGTTACGTATAGCCGAAATTGCCAGGATCAGGGTTAAAGATATCTCACGTACTGACGGTGGGAGAATGT
TAATCCATATTGGCAGAACGAAAACGCTGGTTAGCACCGCAGGTGTAGAGAAGG
Features (pLannotate 1.2.2; 22 found; start..end, strand, type, name):
   1001..1132    +  CDS            Cre (fragment): site-specific recombinase Cre is a site-specific recombinase from bacteriophage P1. Recombination occurs at loxP sequences.
   1143..1208    +  CDS            3xFLAG: three tandem FLAG® epitope tags, followed by an enterokinase cleavage site
   1261..1485    +  polyA_signal   bGH poly(A) signal: bovine growth hormone polyadenylation signal
   1489..1510    +  promoter       SV40 promoter (fragment): SV40 enhancer and early promoter
   1531..1959    +  rep_origin     f1 ori (sequence partly withheld): f1 bacteriophage origin of replication; arrow indicates direction of (+) strand synthesis
   1973..2302    +  promoter       SV40 promoter: SV40 enhancer and early promoter
   2369..3160    +  CDS            neo: KKA2_KLEPN - Also known as kan, nptII. Experimental evidence at protein level: Swiss-Prot protein existence level 1. Resistance to kanamycin, neomycin, paromomycin, ribostamycin, butirosin and gentamicin B. From Klebsiella pneumoniae.
   3184..3342    +  CDS            ble (fragment): BLE_KLEPN - Experimental evidence at protein level: Swiss-Prot protein existence level 1. Binding protein with a strong affinity to the bleomycin family of antibiotics. Binds to CL990; an antimitotic-antibiotic compound. From Klebsiella pneumoniae.
   3337..3458    +  polyA_signal   SV40 poly(A) signal: SV40 polyadenylation signal
   3531..3547    -  protein_bind   lac operator: The lac repressor binds to the lac operator to inhibit transcription in E. coli. This inhibition can be relieved by adding lactose or isopropyl-β-D-thiogalactopyranoside (IPTG). lac repressor encoded by lacI
   3555..3585    -  promoter       lac promoter: promoter for the E. coli lac operon
   3600..3621    -  protein_bind   CAP binding site: CAP binding activates transcription in the presence of cAMP. E. coli catabolite activator protein
   3634..3726    -  CDS            lacI (fragment): lac repressor; lacI; The lac repressor binds to the lac operator to inhibit transcription in E. coli. This inhibition can be relieved by adding lactose or isopropyl-β-D-thiogalactopyranoside (IPTG).
   3909..4497    -  rep_origin     ori: high-copy-number ColE1/pMB1/pBR322/pUC origin of replication
   4668..5528    -  CDS            AmpR: β-lactamase; bla; confers resistance to ampicillin, carbenicillin, and related antibiotics
   5529..5633    -  promoter       AmpR promoter: bla
   5692..5744    -  misc_feature   bom (fragment): basis of mobility region from pBR322
   5899..6278    +  enhancer       CMV enhancer: human cytomegalovirus immediate early enhancer
   6279..6482    +  promoter       CMV promoter: human cytomegalovirus (CMV) immediate early promoter
   6478..6511    +  LTR            5' LTR (truncated) (fragment): truncated 5' long terminal repeat (LTR) from HIV-1
   6527..6545    +  promoter       T7 promoter: promoter for bacteriophage T7 RNA polymerase
   6606..264     +  CDS            Cre (fragment) (across the origin): site-specific recombinase Cre is a site-specific recombinase from bacteriophage P1. Recombination occurs at loxP sequences.
