[The description below was written by a language model from this plasmid's Addgene catalogue record and pLannotate feature annotations shown in this document.]
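Description:
pcDNA3.1(+) Cyclone-Cre C-DYK is a 7,234 nt mammalian expression plasmid built on the pcDNA3.1(+) backbone that encodes a Cre recombinase whose production is placed under control of the small molecule acyclovir. It is propagated in E. coli through a high-copy ColE1/pUC-type origin with ampicillin selection (AmpR), and it also carries an f1 origin. For selection in mammalian cells, the backbone provides a neomycin/kanamycin phosphotransferase gene driven by the SV40 enhancer/early promoter and terminated by an SV40 poly(A) signal. Several other annotations (short lacI, ble, bom, HIV-1 LTR and SV40 promoter fragments) appear to be small sequence matches within backbone regions rather than functional parts.

The payload is transcribed from the CMV immediate-early enhancer and promoter, with a T7 promoter just upstream of the insert, and ends at the bovine growth hormone poly(A) signal. The Cre coding sequence is annotated as two separate fragments, one spanning the numbering origin and a shorter one downstream, with an unannotated stretch of roughly 700 nt between them. This fits the catalogue statement that the synthetic Cyclone element was inserted after methionine 300 of Cre. The associated publication title describes a portable poison exon for small-molecule control of gene expression, so Cyclone presumably acts at the level of splicing to determine whether a full-length Cre message is made, although the record does not detail the mechanism or the direction of the drug response. A C-terminal FLAG-type tag (annotated as 3xFLAG) allows detection of the full-length protein. The construct is intended for acyclovir-regulated recombination at loxP sites in transfected mammalian cells.
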