Addgene plasmid #247496: pcDNA3.1(+) Cyclone-Cre C-DYK
Purpose: Acyclovir-regulated Cre
Depositing lab: Samie Jaffrey. Depositing organization: Cornell University. Publication: A portable poison exon for small-molecule control of mammalian gene expression. Hou Q, Oleynikov M, Mei X, Dong L, Hagen T, Jaffrey SR. Nat Methods. 2025 Nov 3. doi: 10.1038/s41592-025-02860-7. PubMed 41184552.
Backbone
  Vector backbone: pcDNA3.1(+)
  Vector type: Mammalian Expression, Cre/Lox, Synthetic Biology
Growth in bacteria
  Bacterial resistance: Ampicillin, 100 μg/mL
  Growth temperature: 37°C
  Growth strain: DH5alpha
  Copy number: Unknown
Gene/Insert
  Gene/Insert name: Cre with Cyclone insertion (alt name: Cyclone-Cre)
  Species: Synthetic
  Mutation: Cyclone was inserted after Methionine300 of Cre to gain acyclovir control.
  Promoter: CMV
  Tag / fusion protein: FLAG (C terminal on insert)
  Cloning method: Other
  Sequencing primers: 5′ T7
Terms and licenses: Academic/Nonprofit Terms; Industry Terms: Not Available to Industry
How to cite: pcDNA3.1(+) Cyclone-Cre C-DYK was a gift from Samie Jaffrey (Addgene plasmid # 247496 ; http://n2t.net/addgene:247496 ; RRID:Addgene_247496)
